>Addgene plasmid #241500 | pMIHP-16191 AU1.VSVG.V5 | addgene full sequence | sequence record 481833 | Addgene NGS Result
TTTTCCCAGTCACGACGTTGTAAAACGACGGCGCAAGGAATGGTGCATGCAAGGAGATGGCGCCCAACAG
TCCCCCGGCCACGGGGCCTGCCACCATACCCACGCCGAAACAAGCGCTCATGAGCCCGAAGTGGCGAGCC
CGATCTTCCCCATCGGTGATGTCGGCGATATAGGCGCCAGCAACCGCACCTGTGGCGCCGGTGATGCCGG
CCACGATGCGTCCGGCGTAGAGGCGATTAGTCCAATTTGTTAAAGACAGGATATCAGTGGTCCAGGCTCT
AGTTTTGACTCAACAATATCACCAGCTGAAGCCTATAGAGTACGAGCCATAGATAAAATAAAAGATTTTA
TTTAGTCTCCAGAAAAAGGGGGGAATGAAAGACCCCACCTGTAGGTTTGGCAAGCTAGCTTAAGTAACGC
CATTTTGCAAGGCATGGAAAATACATAACTGAGAATAGAGAAGTTCAGATCAAGGTTAGGAACAGAGAGA
CAGCAGAATATGGGCCAAACAGGATATCTGTGGTAAGCAGTTCCTGCCCCGGCTCAGGGCCAAGAACAGA
TGGTCCCCAGATGCGGTCCCGCCCTCAGCAGTTTCTAGAGAACCATCAGATGTTTCCAGGGTGCCCCAAG
GACCTGAAATGACCCTGTGCCTTATTTGAACTAACCAATCAGTTCGCTTCTCGCTTCTGTTCGCGCGCTT
CTGCTCCCCGAGCTCAATAAAAGAGCCCACAACCCCTCACTCGGCGCGCCAGTCCTCCGATAGACTGCGT
CGCCCGGGTACCCGTATTCCCAATAAAGCCTCTTGCTGTTTGCATCCGAATCGTGGACTCGCTGATCCTT
GGGAGGGTCTCCTCAGATTGATTGACTGCCCACCTCGGGGGTCTTTCATTTGGAGGTTCCACCGAGATTT
GGAGACCCCTGCCCAGGGACCACCGACCCCCCCGCCGGGAGGTAAGCTGGCCAGCGGTCGTTTCGTGTCT
GTCTCTGTCTTTGTGCGTGTTTGTGCCGGCATCTAATGTTTGCGCCTGCGTCTGTACTAGTTAGCTAACT
AGCTCTGTATCTGGCGGACCCGTGGTGGAACTGACGAGTTCTGAACACCCGGCCGCAACCCTGGGAGACG
TCCCAGGGACTTTGGGGGCCGTTTTTGTGGCCCGACCTGAGGAAGGGAGTCGATGTGGAATCCGACCCCG
TCAGGATATGTGGTTCTGGTAGGAGACGAGAACCTAAAACAGTTCCCGCCTCCGTCTGAATTTTTGCTTT
CGGTTTGGAACCGAAGCCGCGCGTCTTGTCTGCTGCAGCGCTGCAGCATCGTTCTGTGTTGTCTCTGTCT
GACTGTGTTTCTGTATTTGTCTGAAAATTAGGGCCAGACTGTTACCACTCCCTTAAGTTTGACCTTAGGT
CACTGGAAAGATGTCGAGCGGATCGCTCACAACCAGTCGGTAGATGTCAAGAAGAGACGTTGGGTTACCT
TCTGCTCTGCAGAATGGCCAACCTTTAACGTCGGATGGCCGCGAGACGGCACCTTTAACCGAGACCTCAT
CACCCAGGTTAAGATCAAGGTCTTTTCACCTGGCCCGCATGGACACCCAGACCAGGTCCCCTACATCGTG
ACCTGGGAAGCCTTGGCTTTTGACCCCCCTCCCTGGGTCAAGCCCTTTGTACACCCTAAGCCTCCGCCTC
CTCTTCCTCCATCCGCCCCGTCTCTCCCCCTTGAACCTCCTCGTTCGACCCCGCCTCGATCCTCCCTTTA
TCCAGCCCTCACTCCTTCTCTAGGCGCCGGAATTCCGAACAGTCTTCCGTAATAGAAGACACAAGGCTCG
AGCGGGATCAATTCCGCCCCCCCCCTAACGTTACTGGCCGAAGCCGCTTGGAATAAGGCCGGTGTGCGTT
TGTCTATATGTTATTTTCCACCATATTGCCGTCTTTTGGCAATGTGAGGGCCCGGAAACCTGGCCCTGTC
TTCTTGACGAGCATTCCTAGGGGTCTTTCCCCTCTCGCCAAAGGAATGCAAGGTCTGTTGAATGTCGTGA
AGGAAGCAGTTCCTCTGGAAGCTTCTTGAAGACAAACAACGTCTGTAGCGACCCTTTGCAGGCAGCGGAA
CCCCCCACCTGGCGACAGGTGCCTCTGCGGCCAAAAGCCACGTGTATAAGATACACCTGCAAAGGCGGCA
CAACCCCAGTGCCACGTTGTGAGTTGGATAGTTGTGGAAAGAGTCAAATGGCTCTCCTCAAGCGTATTCA
ACAAGGGGCTGAAGGATGCCCAGAAGGTACCCCATTGTATGGGATCTGATCTGGGGCCTCGGTGCACATG
CTTTACATGTGTTTAGTCGAGGTTAAAAAAACGTCTAGGCCCCCCGAACCACGGGGACGTGGTTTTCCTT
TGAAAAACACGATAATACCATGCCAGAGCCTTCTAAGTCTGCACCAGCCCCTAAGAAGGGATCTAAGAAA
GCCATCTCTAAGGCGCAGAAGAAGGATGGCAAGAAGCGCAAGCGCAGCCGCAAGGAGAGCTATTCGGTGT
ACGTGTACAAGGTGCTGAAGCAAGTGCACCCCGACACCGGCATCTCCTCCAAGGCCATGGGCATCATGAA
CTCGTTCGTGAACGACATCTTCGAGCGCATCGCGAGCGAGGCGTCCCGCCTGGCGCATTACAACAAGCGC
TCGACCATCACGTCCCGGGAGATCCAGACGGCCGTGCGCCTGCTGCTGCCCGGGGAGCTGGCCAAGCACG
CCGTGTCGGAGGGCACTAAGGCCGTCACCAAGTACACCAGCTCCAAGGACCCACCGGTCGCCACCGGATC
CACGGTCGCCACCATGGGCGACACCTATCGGTACATTGGAGGAGGCGGGGGAGGGTATACAGATATCGAA
ATGAATAGACTCGGAAAGGGAGGAGGCGGGGGAGGGGGCAAACCAATTCCAAACCCACTGCTGGGACTGG
ATTCCACAGGCATGCTGATGGTGTAAGCGGCCGCGACTCTAGAGTCGACCTGCAGGCATGCAAGCTTCAG
GTAGCCGGCTAACGTTAACAACCGGTACCTCTAGAACTATAGCTAGCATGCGCAAATTTAAAGCGCTGAT
ATCGATAAAATAAAAGATTTTATTTAGTCTCCAGAAAAAGGGGGGAATGAAAGACCCCACCTGTAGGTTT
GGCAAGCTAGCTTAAGTAACGCCATTTTGCAAGGCATGGAAAATACATAACTGAGAATAGAGAAGTTCAG
ATCAAGGTTAGGAACAGAGAGACAGCAGAATATGGGCCAAACAGGATATCTGTGGTAAGCAGTTCCTGCC
CCGGCTCAGGGCCAAGAACAGATGGTCCCCAGATGCGGTCCCGCCCTCAGCAGTTTCTAGAGAACCATCA
GATGTTTCCAGGGTGCCCCAAGGACCTGAAATGACCCTGTGCCTTATTTGAACTAACCAATCAGTTCGCT
TCTCGCTTCTGTTCGCGCGCTTCTGCTCCCCGAGCTCAATAAAAGAGCCCACAACCCCTCACTCGGCGCG
CCAGTCCTCCGATAGACTGCGTCGCCCGGGTACCCGTGTATCCAATAAACCCTCTTGCAGTTGCATCCGA
CTTGTGGTCTCGCTGTTCCTTGGGAGGGTCTCCTCTGAGTGATTGACTACCCGTCAGCGGGGGTCTTTCA
TGGGTAACAGTTTCTTGAAGTTGGAGAACAACATTCTGAGGGTAGGAGTCGAATATTAAGTAATCCTGAC
TCAATTAGCCACTGTTTTGAATCCACATACTCCAATACTCCTGAAATAGTTCATTATGGACAGCGCAGAA
AGAGCTGGGGAGAATTGTGAAATTGTTATCCGCTCACAATTCCACACAACATACGAGCCGGAAGCATAAA
GTGTAAAGCCTGGGGTGCCTAATGAGTGAGCTAACTCACATTAATTGCGTTGCGCTCACTGCCCGCTTTC
CAGTCGGGAAACCTGTCGTGCCAGCTGCATTAATGAATCGGCCAACGCGCGGGGAGAGGCGGTTTGCGTA
TTGGGCGCTCTTCCGCTTCCTCGCTCACTGACTCGCTGCGCTCGGTCGTTCGGCTGCGGCGAGCGGTATC
AGCTCACTCAAAGGCGGTAATACGGTTATCCACAGAATCAGGGGATAACGCAGGAAAGAACATGTGAGCA
AAAGGCCAGCAAAAGGCCAGGAACCGTAAAAAGGCCGCGTTGCTGGCGTTTTTCCATAGGCTCCGCCCCC
CTGACGAGCATCACAAAAATCGACGCTCAAGTCAGAGGTGGCGAAACCCGACAGGACTATAAAGATACCA
GGCGTTTCCCCCTGGAAGCTCCCTCGTGCGCTCTCCTGTTCCGACCCTGCCGCTTACCGGATACCTGTCC
GCCTTTCTCCCTTCGGGAAGCGTGGCGCTTTCTCATAGCTCACGCTGTAGGTATCTCAGTTCGGTGTAGG
TCGTTCGCTCCAAGCTGGGCTGTGTGCACGAACCCCCCGTTCAGCCCGACCGCTGCGCCTTATCCGGTAA
CTATCGTCTTGAGTCCAACCCGGTAAGACACGACTTATCGCCACTGGCAGCAGCCACTGGTAACAGGATT
AGCAGAGCGAGGTATGTAGGCGGTGCTACAGAGTTCTTGAAGTGGTGGCCTAACTACGGCTACACTAGAA
GAACAGTATTTGGTATCTGCGCTCTGCTGAAGCCAGTTACCTTCGGAAAAAGAGTTGGTAGCTCTTGATC
CGGCAAACAAACCACCGCTGGTAGCGGTGGTTTTTTTGTTTGCAAGCAGCAGATTACGCGCAGAAAAAAA
GGATCTCAAGAAGATCCTTTGATCTTTTCTACGGGGTCTGACGCTCAGTGGAACGAAAACTCACGTTAAG
GGATTTTGGTCATGAGATTATCAAAAAGGATCTTCACCTAGATCCTTTTAAATTAAAAATGAAGTTTTAA
ATCAATCTAAAGTATATATGAGTAAACTTGGTCTGACAGTTACCAATGCTTAATCAGTGAGGCACCTATC
TCAGCGATCTGTCTATTTCGTTCATCCATAGTTGCCTGACTCCCCGTCGTGTAGATAACTACGATACGGG
AGGGCTTACCATCTGGCCCCAGTGCTGCAATGATACCGCGAGACCCACGCTCACCGGCTCCAGATTTATC
AGCAATAAACCAGCCAGCCGGAAGGGCCGAGCGCAGAAGTGGTCCTGCAACTTTATCCGCCTCCATCCAG
TCTATTAATTGTTGCCGGGAAGCTAGAGTAAGTAGTTCGCCAGTTAATAGTTTGCGCAACGTTGTTGCCA
TTGCTACAGGCATCGTGGTGTCACGCTCGTCGTTTGGTATGGCTTCATTCAGCTCCGGTTCCCAACGATC
AAGGCGAGTTACATGATCCCCCATGTTGTGCAAAAAAGCGGTTAGCTCCTTCGGTCCTCCGATCGTTGTC
AGAAGTAAGTTGGCCGCAGTGTTATCACTCATGGTTATGGCAGCACTGCATAATTCTCTTACTGTCATGC
CATCCGTAAGATGCTTTTCTGTGACTGGTGAGTACTCAACCAAGTCATTCTGAGAATAGTGTATGCGGCG
ACCGAGTTGCTCTTGCCCGGCGTCAATACGGGATAATACCGCGCCACATAGCAGAACTTTAAAAGTGCTC
ATCATTGGAAAACGTTCTTCGGGGCGAAAACTCTCAAGGATCTTACCGCTGTTGAGATCCAGTTCGATGT
AACCCACTCGTGCACCCAACTGATCTTCAGCATCTTTTACTTTCACCAGCGTTTCTGGGTGAGCAAAAAC
AGGAAGGCAAAATGCCGCAAAAAAGGGAATAAGGGCGACACGGAAATGTTGAATACTCATACTCTTCCTT
TTTCAATATTATTGAAGCATTTATCAGGGTTATTGTCTCATGAGCGGATACATATTTGAATGTATTTAGA
AAAATAAACAAATAGGGGTTCCGCGCACATTTCCCCGAAAAGTGCCACCTGACGTCTAAGAAACCATTAT
TATCATGACATTAACCTATAAAAATAGGCGTATCACGAGGCCCTTTCGTCTCGCGCGTTTCGGTGATGAC
GGTGAAAACCTCTGACACATGCAGCTCCCGGAGACGGTCACAGCTTGTCTGTAAGCGGATGCCGGGAGCA
GACAAGCCCGTCAGGGCGCGTCAGCGGGTGTTGGCGGGTGTCGGGGCTGGCTTAACTATGCGGCATCAGA
GCAGATTGTACTGAGAGTGCACCATATGCGGTGTGAAATACCGCACAGATGCGTAAGGAGAAAATACCGC
ATCAGGCGCCATTCGCCATTCAGGCTGCGCAACTGTTGGGAAGGGCGATCGGTGCGGGCCTCTTCGCTAT
TACGCCAGCTGGCGAAAGGGGGATGTGCTGCAAGGCGATTAAGTTGGGTAACGCCAGGG
Features (pLannotate 1.2.2; 19 found; start..end, strand, type, name):
     32..233     -  CDS            TcR (fragment): tetracycline efflux protein; tet; confers resistance to tetracycline
    234..332     +  CDS            env (fragment): murine leukemia virus gPr80 envelope polyprotein precursor; env; proteolytically cleaved into gp70SU and p15TM subunits
    374..890     +  LTR            5' LTR: 5' long terminal repeat from murine embryonic stem cell virus
    954..1295    +  misc_feature   MESV Ψ: packaging signal of murine embryonic stem cell virus
   1362..1778    +  CDS            gag (truncated): truncated Moloney murine leukemia virus (MMLV) gag gene lacking the start codon
   1837..2397    +  misc_feature   IRES: internal ribosome entry site (IRES) of the encephalomyocarditis virus (EMCV)
   2400..2777    +  CDS            H2bc3: H2B1B_MOUSE - Also known as Hist1h2bb Experimental evidence at protein level: Swiss-Prot protein existence level 1. Core component of nucleosome. Nucleosomes wrap and compact DNA into chromatin, limiting DNA accessibility to the cellular machineries which require DNA as a template. Histones thereby play a central role in transcription regulation, DNA repair, DNA replication and chromosomal stability. DNA accessibility is regulated via a complex set of post-translational modifications of histones, also called histone code, and nucleosome remodeling. From Mus musculus (Mouse).
   2977..3007    +  misc_feature   MCS (fragment): pUC18/19 multiple cloning site
   3127..3641    +  LTR            3' LTR: 3' long terminal repeat from murine embryonic stem cell virus
   3803..3819    -  protein_bind   lac operator: The lac repressor binds to the lac operator to inhibit transcription in E. coli. This inhibition can be relieved by adding lactose or isopropyl-β-D-thiogalactopyranoside (IPTG). lac repressor encoded by lacI
   3827..3857    -  promoter       lac promoter: promoter for the E. coli lac operon
   3872..3893    -  protein_bind   CAP binding site: CAP binding activates transcription in the presence of cAMP. E. coli catabolite activator protein
   3906..3998    -  CDS            lacI (fragment): lac repressor; lacI; The lac repressor binds to the lac operator to inhibit transcription in E. coli. This inhibition can be relieved by adding lactose or isopropyl-β-D-thiogalactopyranoside (IPTG).
   4181..4769    -  rep_origin     ori: high-copy-number ColE1/pMB1/pBR322/pUC origin of replication
   4940..5800    -  CDS            AmpR: β-lactamase; bla; confers resistance to ampicillin, carbenicillin, and related antibiotics
   5801..5905    -  promoter       AmpR promoter: bla
   6000..6035    +  CDS            rop (fragment): Rop protein, which maintains plasmids at low copy number; rop
   6137..6236    +  misc_feature   bom (fragment): basis of mobility region from pBR322
   6242..32      -  CDS            lacZα (fragment) (across the origin): LacZα fragment of β-galactosidase; lacZ fragment
