[The description below was written by a language model from this plasmid's Addgene catalogue record and pLannotate feature annotations shown in this document.]
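Description:
pMIHP-16191 AU1.VSVG.V5 is a gammaretroviral transfer plasmid of about 6.4 kb, deposited as an empty backbone and described as a "Flow Code" plasmid carrying the epitope combination AU1, VSVG and V5. Its viral portion follows the MSCV layout: 5' and 3' long terminal repeats from murine embryonic stem cell virus flank the MESV Ψ packaging signal and a truncated, start-codon-less MMLV gag segment, which extends the packaging region. When packaging functions are supplied in trans, the transcript running from LTR to LTR is encapsidated and integrated into target cells, with the 5' LTR serving as the promoter. In bacteria the plasmid replicates from a high-copy ColE1/pUC-type origin and is selected with ampicillin through β-lactamase. A recombination-tolerant strain is specified, as is usual for LTR-containing vectors. The short tet, env, lacI, rop, bom and lacZα fragments and the lac promoter/operator are backbone remnants with no evident function.

Downstream of gag lies an EMCV IRES followed by an open reading frame matching mouse histone H2B (H2bc3), then a fragment of a pUC multiple cloning site before the 3' LTR. The three epitope tags are listed in the catalogue but were not annotated. They may sit in the unannotated stretch following the histone coding sequence, which would give a nuclear, chromatin-bound tagged protein, but the feature table does not confirm this. The design derives from Pro-Code vectors, in which combinations of linear epitopes act as protein barcodes read by antibody staining, here presumably by flow cytometry. The region upstream of the IRES appears available for inserting a gene of interest, so that it would be co-expressed with the barcode. The record says the plasmid is to be used with mRNAs without further explanation.
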