Addgene plasmid #241500: pMIHP-16191 AU1.VSVG.V5
Purpose: (Empty Backbone) AU1.VSVG.V5 Flow Code Plasmid This plasmid is to be used with mRNAs.
Depositing lab: Adrian Liston. Depositing organization: Babraham Institute. Publication: The tissue-resident regulatory T cell pool is shaped by transient multi-tissue migration and a conserved residency program. Burton OT, Bricard O, Tareen S, Gergelits V, Andrews S, Biggins L, Roca CP, Whyte C, Junius S, Brajic A, Pasciuto E, Ali M, Lemaitre P, Schlenner SM, Ishigame H, Brown BD, Dooley J, Liston A. Immunity. 2024 Jul 9;57(7):1586-1602.e10. doi: 10.1016/j.immuni.2024.05.023. Epub 2024 Jun 18. PubMed 38897202.
Backbone
  Vector backbone: Retroviral plasmid
  Vector type: Retroviral
  Tag / fusion protein: AU1; VSVG; V5
Growth in bacteria
  Bacterial resistance: Ampicillin, 100 μg/mL
  Growth temperature: 30°C
  Growth strain: NEB Stable
  Copy number: Unknown
Gene/Insert
  Gene/Insert name: None
Resource information
  A portion of this plasmid was derived from a plasmid made by: The plasmids were generated using pro-code vectors received from Dr Brian Brown at Mount Sinai and we have their permission via email for these to be deposited.
Terms and licenses: Academic/Nonprofit Terms; Industry Terms: Not Available to Industry
Depositor comments: Any stbl competent cell strain can be used for growing this plasmid.
How to cite: pMIHP-16191 AU1.VSVG.V5 was a gift from Adrian Liston (Addgene plasmid # 241500 ; http://n2t.net/addgene:241500 ; RRID:Addgene_241500)
